Addgene plasmid #217308: pLSPR23
Purpose: Promoterless (SwaI Cutsite) amdS:mNeonGreen fusion reporter
Depositing lab: James Fraser. Depositing organization: University of Queensland. Publication: A Chimeric ORF Fusion Phenotypic Reporter for Cryptococcus neoformans. Phillips-Rose LS, Yu CK, West NP, Fraser JA. J Fungi (Basel). 2024 Aug 12;10(8):567. doi: 10.3390/jof10080567. PubMed 39194893.
Backbone
  Vector backbone: pSDMA57
  Backbone manufacturer: Stratagene
  Total vector size (bp): 9109
  Vector type: Yeast Expression
  Selectable markers: amdS
Growth in bacteria
  Bacterial resistance: Ampicillin, 100 μg/mL
  Growth temperature: 37°C
  Growth strain: NEB Stable
  Copy number: High Copy
Gene/Insert
  Gene/Insert name: Acetamidase (alt name: amdS)
  Species: Aspergillus nidulans
  Insert size (bp): 3105
  Tag / fusion protein: mNeonGreen (C terminal on insert)
  Cloning method: Gibson Cloning
  Sequencing primers: 5′ M13F; 3′ M13R
Terms and licenses: Academic/Nonprofit Terms; Industry Terms: Not Available to Industry
Depositor comments: Contains the amdS2 mNeonGreen fusion reporter in the multicloning site of pSDMA57 which is a modified pBluescript II -SK backbone vector. The vector is designed integration into the Cryptococcus neoformans genome via homologous recombination with the Safe Haven site. This construct lacks a promoter, instead has a unique 8 bp SwaI endonuclease restriction site to allow for easy 'drop-in' of desired sequence upstream of the fusion reporter.
How to cite: pLSPR23 was a gift from James Fraser (Addgene plasmid # 217308 ; http://n2t.net/addgene:217308 ; RRID:Addgene_217308)
