[The description below was written by a language model from this plasmid's Addgene catalogue record and pLannotate feature annotations shown in this document.]
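Description:
pLSPR23 is an integrative reporter vector for the pathogenic yeast Cryptococcus neoformans, built on pSDMA57, a modified pBluescript II SK(-) derivative. In E. coli it is maintained through a high-copy ColE1/pUC-type origin and selected with ampicillin via the AmpR (β-lactamase) cassette. Remnants of the pBluescript architecture are annotated, including f1/M13 origin fragments, a lacZα fragment, the lac promoter and operator, and T7 and T3 promoters flanking the cloning region. The catalogue gives a size of about 9.1 kb, consistent with the 9,125 nt sequenced record. The plasmid carries no annotated fungal replication origin. Instead, the depositor describes it as designed to integrate into the C. neoformans genome by homologous recombination at the Safe Haven site. The targeting sequences themselves are not annotated in the feature table. A neo (nptII) coding sequence is also detected in the backbone, although the catalogue lists only amdS as the selectable marker and does not state the role of neo.

The payload is a chimeric open reading frame in which the Aspergillus nidulans acetamidase gene amdS (described as amdS2) is fused at its C terminus to the green fluorescent protein mNeonGreen. The amdS coding sequence is annotated as two fragments separated by a short gap. Acetamidase permits growth on acetamide as a sole nitrogen or carbon source, so the fusion provides both a growth phenotype and a fluorescent readout. The cassette deliberately lacks a promoter and instead has a unique SwaI site upstream of the fusion, so that a promoter or other sequence of interest can be dropped in and its activity assessed.
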