Features (pLannotate 1.2.2; 17 found; start..end, strand, type, name):
      4..20      +  rep_origin     f1 ori (fragment): f1 bacteriophage origin of replication; arrow indicates direction of (+) strand synthesis
   1827..2618    -  CDS            neo: KKA2_KLEPN - Also known as kan, nptII. Experimental evidence at protein level: Swiss-Prot protein existence level 1. Resistance to kanamycin, neomycin, paromomycin, ribostamycin, butirosin and gentamicin B. From Klebsiella pneumoniae.
   3457..3588    +  rep_origin     M13 ori (fragment): M13 bacteriophage origin of replication; arrow indicates direction of (+) strand synthesis
   3592..3747    -  CDS            lacZα (fragment): LacZα fragment of β-galactosidase; lacZ fragment
   3755..3773    +  promoter       T7 promoter: promoter for bacteriophage T7 RNA polymerase
   3782..3801    -  misc_feature   MCS (fragment): pBluescript multiple cloning site
   3810..5126    +  CDS            amdS (fragment): AMDS_EMENI - Experimental evidence at transcript level: Swiss-Prot protein existence level 2. Allows acetamide to be used as a sole carbon or nitrogen source. From Emericella nidulans (strain FGSC A4 / ATCC 38163 / CBS 112.46 / NRRL 194 / M139) (Aspergillus nidulans).
   5212..5538    +  CDS            amdS (fragment): AMDS_EMENI - Experimental evidence at transcript level: Swiss-Prot protein existence level 2. Allows acetamide to be used as a sole carbon or nitrogen source. From Emericella nidulans (strain FGSC A4 / ATCC 38163 / CBS 112.46 / NRRL 194 / M139) (Aspergillus nidulans).
   5563..6270    +  CDS            mNeonGreen: mNeonGreen is a basic (constitutively fluorescent) green/yellow fluorescent protein published in 2013, derived from Branchiostoma lanceolatum. It is reported to be a very rapidly-maturing monomer with moderate acid sensitivity.
   6937..6955    -  promoter       T3 promoter: promoter for bacteriophage T3 RNA polymerase
   7000..7016    -  protein_bind   lac operator: The lac repressor binds to the lac operator to inhibit transcription in E. coli. This inhibition can be relieved by adding lactose or isopropyl-β-D-thiogalactopyranoside (IPTG). lac repressor encoded by lacI
   7024..7054    -  promoter       lac promoter: promoter for the E. coli lac operon
   7069..7090    -  protein_bind   CAP binding site: CAP binding activates transcription in the presence of cAMP. E. coli catabolite activator protein
   7103..7195    -  CDS            lacI (fragment): lac repressor; lacI; The lac repressor binds to the lac operator to inhibit transcription in E. coli. This inhibition can be relieved by adding lactose or isopropyl-β-D-thiogalactopyranoside (IPTG).
   7378..7966    -  rep_origin     ori: high-copy-number ColE1/pMB1/pBR322/pUC origin of replication
   8137..8997    -  CDS            AmpR: β-lactamase; bla; confers resistance to ampicillin, carbenicillin, and related antibiotics
   8998..9102    -  promoter       AmpR promoter: bla
>Addgene plasmid #217308 | pLSPR23 | addgene full sequence | sequence record 443444 | Addgene NGS Result
CTGACGCGCCCTGTAGCGGCAAGATCTGCCCATAGACTTCAAATCATGGAATTGGACGTTTATCTTCTTG
CTTTGGATATCCACCCTATCGTACAATCTTGGCACTTTGGATCATACGAGGCACTTTGCGGACTAGGGAA
TGGTTATCATCAATTTCTTGGACCTCTCCATGACACCTGGCATCGTCGAGCTACCACAGCCCCCTGAATT
CTTAAAGGCGAACCCCCCTTCCTAGGAACCTTGAGCGCTGGACTGGATGGCACTCTGAGACCGCCTATGC
TTAAGGACGCGAGCTTACCCTTCCATTGATGGAAGTCGATCATTTATGATAATAGAACACGGCGGAACTT
GACTTTACAGGCCAAGGGAAGCAACAGGAGAAGAAGCTAAGGTTATAACAGGCTCAGCATATTTGTATAT
ACGGTGCCATTCAACGCTGAACACTTTGTACTCACGGTCTGCCCGTTGAATAACACCATCTGCTGATGAT
CATCCCAATTTGTGAGTCTTATTTGCCATTGATCCTGGTGTATAACCGATACTGAAGCCCTTTAGGTCTG
ATCAGTTATAGACGTGGTATATTCATTCTTCCTAGATTAGCTATGCCGAAAGAGATGGATACCTTGATGT
GACTGGAATGCCATGAAGCAGGAGATTGTAGCAGCTCAAATTGGAGAAGGATGTTGCAACCGTCGGCCGT
GAAGGTCTTGTCATATCTTTGTCTGCCTGGGAGAATATGTACAAGTGCCCCGATGTTACTGATGGAAAAC
ATCGTGTGGCGCGCCACGATACTTGTGTTAATTAAACCAAACCAGTCTGTGCCAAGTGGATTGCTTATGC
ATCGAGTGGCGAGCCCACTGACCTCTGGGCCCCTTTTTTGAACTATAAAAAGCGGCCAAGTCTGATTTCG
GTCTCACAATCATCAACATCGACTTCTCTTTTCGCCTCGATCAACCTAAACAACGGTCACTCAGCCATGA
ACTGGACAATGGAATATTTCGCCTTGCCTTGGATCTTTGGCCTCTAGACTCAATCAACGTCAGGATAAAG
GTGAGCATAGGTTGCTCACTCACTGTAGCCTTTTTTTCCCTTCTTCTTGGTCCAGATGGTTCCCAAGGCT
CTATAAAGTGTATCTGTCAGTTCCACTTCCTTACTCCGAAGCGATTCAGAGTTGTAAAGTGCGTCTGACC
CCCTGATTATATCTCAAAGTCCCTTCACAAATTCAGACATGATGCGATAAAGTGCCGGATTGTCATTCGC
GTCTTGTGACTGTATAGAAAGTGCCGGCATCCTCTTTTCTTTTCCTCTTTGGCCGAGCGACTCAGAGTTG
TGAAGCCTGCTGGTATCTGTCTGTTCCCTTGCCCTGATAAAGAATATCGAAGAGCATTTCTTTGATTCAC
AATACGTTGACGAATGGTGTGATGGATCCTAAGCAGCGCCAGCCCTTTGAACTTGTGTCGAAAAAAAAAA
AAAAACAGCATATGATACGTAAAGGGAAGAAAAGGATGGAGCTGACTGTTTTGACAGGCATAATTTTGAG
CGTGCTTCATTGGCCGGTTTATCTGTATTAACACGGAAGAGATGTAGAAACTAGCTTCCTGGTTTCAGAG
ACAAGGAGCCATGAAGATCCTGAGGATTCAACGGCGTTGCTGAGGGTGGGAAGGATGGTATTGTTGTCTG
TAGATAGATTAATGGGCATATAATGTCAAAAAAGATGATTGACACGATGTCTGTCTCGAATTCGCAGTGT
GCTAAAATTGTATCACTTCTCTAATATGTATATATACACCCTCTAAGGAAAATTAACCCCTTACCGCCTT
CACTCAGAAGAACTCGTCAAGAAGGCGATAGAAGGCGATGCGCTGCGAATCGGGAGCGGCGATACCGTAA
AGCACGAGGAAGCGGTCAGCCCATTCGCCGCCAAGCTCTTCAGCAATATCACGGGTAGCCAACGCTATGT
CCTGATAGCGGTCCGCCACACCCAGCCGGCCACAGTCGATGAATCCAGAAAAGCGGCCATTTTCCACCAT
GATATTCGGCAAGCAGGCATCGCCATGGGTCACGACGAGATCCTCGCCGTCGGGCATGCGCGCCTTGAGC
CTGGCGAACAGTTCGGCTGGCGCGAGCCCCTGATGCTCTTCGTCCAGATCATCCTGATCGACAAGACCGG
CTTCCATCCGAGTACGTGCTCGCTCGATGCGATGTTTCGCTTGGTGGTCGAATGGGCAGGTAGCCGGATC
AAGCGTATGCAGCCGCCGCATTGCATCAGCCATGATGGATACTTTCTCGGCAGGAGCAAGGTGGGATGAC
AGGAGATCCTGCCCCGGCACTTCGCCCAATAGCAGCCAGTCCCTTCCCGCTTCAGTGACAACGTCGAGCA
CAGCTGCGCAAGGAACGCCCGTCGTGGCCAGCCACGATAGCCGCGCTGCCTCGTCCTGCAGTTCATTCAG
GGCACCGGACAGGTCGGTCTTGACAAAAAGAACCGGGCGCCCCTGCGCTGACAGCCGGAACACGGCGGCA
TCAGAGCAGCCGATTGTCTGTTGTGCCCAGTCATAGCCGAATAGCCTCTCCACCCAAGCGGCCGGAGAAC
CTGCGTGCAATCCATCTTGTTCAATCATAGACATGTTGGGCGAGTTTACTAATGGAAAAAGACAATTAGC
AAAGAGGCTGCATATTAGGAGACGCGGTGAAGATTGGGGAGGACAATAGGGTCCGTGCACCAAAAAGTCC
TGACGGCAGCTCTGTTCAACGCACATCCATCTCTTCCAGCTATGCGTGTGGCACCAGCACGGATGGATTG
TTGCACCAAAAGGACAAGGCGAGATGGATGCAGGTCGAGGCGATGCGGTGCTATCGGCCCTCGTTGTCGA
ACGCCACGTCGTCCTCTCGGCGACCGTCAATCCTGGAAGGAAATGACCAAGCGTGCACCCAGCATCCAGC
ATCCAACATCCAGCACCCAGCACCTAGCACCCATGATCCAATGGCCGGCATGCAGATCAGCGTGGGGAGA
GCACCATCTAGCAGCCCCTGGCAGGCCCAGCATTGTGCTCGGATGTGCGATAGGCGGTGGGTGCGATAAG
GTGGATTAGTGGAGGATGGAGGACTGAGTGGCGGGCAAGGGAAGGGGGCGGGAAGATGACTCACCTTGGG
CAGTGGGTGGGGGATGCGGTATAGGGGATGTATGTGGATGCTGGCGGAGGATAGAAGCTGTAAGCTGAGC
TGGTGCCAACGGTGACGCTGTGAGAGTGGTCTCGGCGACCCTGACGGCGACTCGGCGTTACCCCGTGTGG
CACACCGGACGCGCGTCGAGTGACGTTGCTGCTATTGTTGTTACCATCATCCTCTCCTCCGACAACCATA
CACTCAGTGCACACCATGCCACTCGAATCCTGCATGCTTATGTGAGTCCTCCCCTTCCCGTGCGCCGCTC
TCCAGCTCACATCCTCGCAGCCATGGACTCAACCCTATCTCGGTCTATTCTTTTGATTTATAAGGGATTT
TGCCGATTTCGGCCTATTGGTTAAAAAAATGAGCTGATTTAACAAAAATTTAACGCGAATTTTAACAAAA
TATTAACGCTTACAATTTCCATTCGCCATTCAGGCTGCGCAACTGTTGGGAAGGGCGATCGGTGCGGGCC
TCTTCGCTATTACGCCAGCTGGCGAAAGGGGGATGTGCTGCAAGGCGATTAAGTTGGGTAACGCCAGGGT
TTTCCCAGTCACGACGTTGTAAAACGACGGCCAGTGAGCGCGCGTAATACGACTCACTATAGGGCGAATT
GGGTACCGGGCCCCCCCTCGAATTTAAATATGCCTCAGTCCTGGGAGGAGCTCGCCGCTGACAAGCGTGC
CCGTCTCGCTAAGACCATCCCTGACGAGTGGAAGGTCCAGACCCTCCCTGCCGAGGACTCCGTTATTGAC
TTCCCTAAGAAGTCTGGCATCCTTTCTGAGGCCGAGCTCAAGATCACTGAGGCCTCCGCTGCTGACCTTG
TCTCCAAGCTCGCCGCCGGTGAGTTGACCTCTGTCGAGGTTACCCTTGCTTTCTGTAAGCGAGCTGCTAT
CGCCCAGCAGTTGACTAACTGCGCCCACGAGTTCTTCCCTGACGCCGCTCTCGCCCAGGCTAGGGAGCTC
GACGAGTACTACGCTAAGCACAAGAGGCCCGTTGGTCCTCTCCACGGCCTCCCCATCTCTCTCAAGGACC
AGCTTCGAGTCAAGGGCTACGAGACTTCTATGGGCTACATCTCTTGGCTTAACAAGTACGACGAGGGCGA
CTCTGTTCTCACTACCATGCTCCGTAAGGCCGGTGCCGTCTTCTACGTCAAGACCTCTGTCCCCCAGACC
CTCATGGTCTGCGAGACTGTCAACAACATCATCGGCCGTACCGTCAACCCTCGTAACAAGAACTGGTCTT
GCGGCGGCTCCTCTGGTGGTGAGGGTGCCATCGTTGGCATTCGTGGTGGCGTCATCGGTGTTGGTACCGA
CATTGGTGGCTCTATTCGAGTCCCCGCCGCCTTCAACTTCCTCTACGGTCTTAGGCCCTCCCACGGCCGA
CTCCCCTACGCTAAGATGGCCAACTCCATGGAGGGTCAGGAGACCGTCCACTCCGTTGTCGGCCCCATTA
CCCACTCTGTTGAGGACCTCCGTCTCTTCACCAAGTCCGTCCTCGGTCAGGAGCCTTGGAAGTACGACTC
CAAGGTCATCCCCATGCCCTGGCGTCAGTCCGAGTCTGACATTATTGCCTCCAAGATCAAGAACGGCGGC
CTCAACATCGGCTACTACAACTTCGACGGCAACGTCCTTCCTCACCCTCCTATCCTCCGTGGCGTCGAGA
CCACCGTCGCCGCTCTCGCCAAGGCCGGTCACACCGTCACCCCCTGGACCCCTTACAAGCACGACTTCGG
CCACGACCTCATCTCCCACATCTACGCCGCTGACGGCTCCGCCGACGTTATGCGTGACATCTCCGCTTCC
GGCGAGCCCGCCATTCCTAACATCAAGGACCTTCTCAACCCCAACATCAAGGCTGTTAACATGAACGAGC
TCTGGGACACCCACCTCCAGAAGTGGAACTACCAGATGGAGTACCTTGAGAAGTGGCGAGAGGCTGAGGA
GAAGGCCGGCAAGGAGGTGAGTAGATCACAATTTGTAACAGGTTGGATGATAAGTCCCCGGTCTAACATG
TAGCGACGACACTGAAGCTCACTTCTTGTAGCTCGACGCCATCATCGCCCCCATTACCCCTACCGCTGCC
GTTCGACACGACCAGTTCCGATACTACGGCTACGCCTCTGTCATCAACCTCCTCGACTTCACCTCCGTCG
TTGTTCCCGTTACCTTCGCCGACAAGAACATCGACAAGAAGAACGAGTCCTTCAAGGCCGTTTCCGAGCT
TGACGCCCTCGTCCAGGAGGAGTACGACCCCGAGGCCTACCACGGCGCTCCCGTTGCTGTCCAGGTTATC
GGTCGAAGGCTCTCCGAGGAGAGGACCTTGGCCATTGCTGAGGAGGTCGGCAAGTTGCTCGGTAACGTCG
TCACTCCTGGTTCTGGCGGTGGTGGCTCCGGCATGGTCTCCAAGGGCGAGGAGGACAACATGGCCTCTCT
CCCTGCCACTCACGAGTTGCACATCTTCGGCTCCATCAACGGTGTCGACTTCGACATGGTCGGTCAGGGC
ACCGGCAACCCTAACGACGGTTACGAGGAGTTGAACCTTAAGTCCACCAAGGGTGACCTCCAGTTCTCCC
CCTGGATTCTTGTCCCTCACATCGGCTACGGCTTCCACCAGTACCTTCCCTACCCTGACGGCATGTCCCC
TTTCCAGGCCGCCATGGTTGACGGCTCCGGTTACCAGGTCCACCGTACTATGCAGTTCGAGGACGGTGCC
TCCCTTACTGTTAACTACCGTTACACCTACGAGGGTTCCCACATCAAGGGTGAGGCCCAGGTCAAGGGCA
CTGGTTTCCCTGCTGACGGTCCTGTCATGACCAACTCCCTTACCGCTGCCGACTGGTGCAGGTCCAAGAA
GACTTACCCCAACGACAAGACCATCATCTCCACCTTCAAGTGGTCCTACACCACTGGTAACGGCAAGCGT
TACCGATCCACTGCCCGAACCACCTACACCTTCGCCAAGCCTATGGCCGCTAACTACCTTAAGAACCAGC
CCATGTACGTTTTCCGTAAGACCGAGCTCAAGCACTCCAAGACCGAGCTCAACTTCAAGGAGTGGCAGAA
GGCCTTCACCGACGTCATGGGCATGGACGAGCTTTACAAGTAAAAGGTTGAGCGCGTAATAGTGGGTTGG
TCTTGTCTCTATCCATTCATCTGTGAGACATACTGATTTCAACTTTTTCATCAGATAATAAGGATGGTGT
GAGATAAGCAAGGCTGGGTTATGAGGTTTGGGACTAGATGGTGTTTCGCGTCTAAAGGTGAGTCTTCGTT
GGTTCAATCACATTGATCTGATCGCTGATCAATTGTCAGCCTCTGAATGTGCTCTTGAAGAAAATGGTTG
TCTGTAAGAATCCAGAACCAAAAACGGTCATTTCAAGTATGTATCCTCCGTGAAGTTCCTTTAGCTCTTG
CTAATATTGGACTTTAGCGTGCTTTAGCCAAAGACAGGGTCGCGAGGTTAAGAGGATGGGCCAGGAAAAA
TCTAAGTTAGATTTGTCACACAAAGAAAAAGATTGTCTCAGTTTTGGTTTTGTTTGGTTTGATTTATGCA
TAGGAAATATTTATGATCGAAATCACTCATTTCCTGCTTCGTAAATATCATCTACTATATGCTTCGTAAA
TGTCCATCTCCTACATATTGTGGATATGATAAATGCAATCCTCTCGTCTACACTCTCGGCTTATGCCTTT
GTCTTCTTTGCGCTCCTTTTAGCCTTCTTTTTATTCCTAGTCTTCAAGCCCATCGGTGGAGCTCCAGCTT
TTGTTCCCTTTAGTGAGGGTTAATTGCGCGCTTGGCGTAATCATGGTCATAGCTGTTTCCTGTGTGAAAT
TGTTATCCGCTCACAATTCCACACAACATACGAGCCGGAAGCATAAAGTGTAAAGCCTGGGGTGCCTAAT
GAGTGAGCTAACTCACATTAATTGCGTTGCGCTCACTGCCCGCTTTCCAGTCGGGAAACCTGTCGTGCCA
GCTGCATTAATGAATCGGCCAACGCGCGGGGAGAGGCGGTTTGCGTATTGGGCGCTCTTCCGCTTCCTCG
CTCACTGACTCGCTGCGCTCGGTCGTTCGGCTGCGGCGAGCGGTATCAGCTCACTCAAAGGCGGTAATAC
GGTTATCCACAGAATCAGGGGATAACGCAGGAAAGAACATGTGAGCAAAAGGCCAGCAAAAGGCCAGGAA
CCGTAAAAAGGCCGCGTTGCTGGCGTTTTTCCATAGGCTCCGCCCCCCTGACGAGCATCACAAAAATCGA
CGCTCAAGTCAGAGGTGGCGAAACCCGACAGGACTATAAAGATACCAGGCGTTTCCCCCTGGAAGCTCCC
TCGTGCGCTCTCCTGTTCCGACCCTGCCGCTTACCGGATACCTGTCCGCCTTTCTCCCTTCGGGAAGCGT
GGCGCTTTCTCATAGCTCACGCTGTAGGTATCTCAGTTCGGTGTAGGTCGTTCGCTCCAAGCTGGGCTGT
GTGCACGAACCCCCCGTTCAGCCCGACCGCTGCGCCTTATCCGGTAACTATCGTCTTGAGTCCAACCCGG
TAAGACACGACTTATCGCCACTGGCAGCAGCCACTGGTAACAGGATTAGCAGAGCGAGGTATGTAGGCGG
TGCTACAGAGTTCTTGAAGTGGTGGCCTAACTACGGCTACACTAGAAGAACAGTATTTGGTATCTGCGCT
CTGCTGAAGCCAGTTACCTTCGGAAAAAGAGTTGGTAGCTCTTGATCCGGCAAACAAACCACCGCTGGTA
GCGGTGGTTTTTTTGTTTGCAAGCAGCAGATTACGCGCAGAAAAAAAGGATCTCAAGAAGATCCTTTGAT
CTTTTCTACGGGGTCTGACGCTCAGTGGAACGAAAACTCACGTTAAGGGATTTTGGTCATGAGATTATCA
AAAAGGATCTTCACCTAGATCCTTTTAAATTAAAAATGAAGTTTTAAATCAATCTAAAGTATATATGAGT
AAACTTGGTCTGACAGTTACCAATGCTTAATCAGTGAGGCACCTATCTCAGCGATCTGTCTATTTCGTTC
ATCCATAGTTGCCTGACTCCCCGTCGTGTAGATAACTACGATACGGGAGGGCTTACCATCTGGCCCCAGT
GCTGCAATGATACCGCGAGACCCACGCTCACCGGCTCCAGATTTATCAGCAATAAACCAGCCAGCCGGAA
GGGCCGAGCGCAGAAGTGGTCCTGCAACTTTATCCGCCTCCATCCAGTCTATTAATTGTTGCCGGGAAGC
TAGAGTAAGTAGTTCGCCAGTTAATAGTTTGCGCAACGTTGTTGCCATTGCTACAGGCATCGTGGTGTCA
CGCTCGTCGTTTGGTATGGCTTCATTCAGCTCCGGTTCCCAACGATCAAGGCGAGTTACATGATCCCCCA
TGTTGTGCAAAAAAGCGGTTAGCTCCTTCGGTCCTCCGATCGTTGTCAGAAGTAAGTTGGCCGCAGTGTT
ATCACTCATGGTTATGGCAGCACTGCATAATTCTCTTACTGTCATGCCATCCGTAAGATGCTTTTCTGTG
ACTGGTGAGTACTCAACCAAGTCATTCTGAGAATAGTGTATGCGGCGACCGAGTTGCTCTTGCCCGGCGT
CAATACGGGATAATACCGCGCCACATAGCAGAACTTTAAAAGTGCTCATCATTGGAAAACGTTCTTCGGG
GCGAAAACTCTCAAGGATCTTACCGCTGTTGAGATCCAGTTCGATGTAACCCACTCGTGCACCCAACTGA
TCTTCAGCATCTTTTACTTTCACCAGCGTTTCTGGGTGAGCAAAAACAGGAAGGCAAAATGCCGCAAAAA
AGGGAATAAGGGCGACACGGAAATGTTGAATACTCATACTCTTCCTTTTTCAATATTATTGAAGCATTTA
TCAGGGTTATTGTCTCATGAGCGGATACATATTTGAATGTATTTAGAAAAATAAACAAATAGGGGTTCCG
CGCACATTTCCCCGAAAAGTGCCAC
